Addgene plasmid #77537: DYRK2 gRNA (BRDN0001149160)
Purpose: 3rd generation lentiviral gRNA plasmid targeting human DYRK2
Depositing lab: John Doench & David Root. Depositing organization: Broad Institute. Publication: Optimized sgRNA design to maximize activity and minimize off-target effects of CRISPR-Cas9. Doench JG, Fusi N, Sullender M, Hegde M, Vaimberg EW, Donovan KF, Smith I, Tothova Z, Wilen C, Orchard R, Virgin HW, Listgarten J, Root DE. Nat Biotechnol. 2016 Jan 18. doi: 10.1038/nbt.3437. PubMed 26780180.
Backbone
  Vector backbone: lentiGuide-Puro
  Backbone manufacturer: Zhang Lab (Addgene plasmid # 52963)
  Vector type: Mammalian Expression, Lentiviral, CRISPR
  Selectable markers: Puromycin
Growth in bacteria
  Bacterial resistance: Ampicillin, 100 μg/mL
  Growth temperature: 37°C
  Growth strain: DH5alpha
  Copy number: High Copy
Gene/Insert
  Gene/Insert name: DYRK2 (alt names: DYRK2; NM_003583.3)
  gRNA/shRNA sequence: ACAGCATTCATAGACGGCAG
  Species: H. sapiens (human)
  Entrez Gene: DYRK2
  Promoter: hU6
  Cloning method: Unknown
  Sequencing primers: 5′ U6-F; 3′ pS2-R
Terms and licenses: Academic/Nonprofit Terms; Industry Terms: Not Available to Industry
Depositor comments: The gRNA was designed to target the following Genbank reference sequence(s): NM_003583.3,NM_006482.2. Note that this plasmid does NOT contain Cas9. It should be used in conjunction with lentiCas9-Blast (Addgene #52962) or otherwise with cell lines already expressing Cas9. Browse the full kinome gRNA library at http://www.addgene.org/pooled-library/broadgpp-human-kinome/ or visit http://www.broadinstitute.org/rnai/public/ for detailed protocols and information.
How to cite: DYRK2 gRNA (BRDN0001149160) was a gift from John Doench & David Root (Addgene plasmid # 77537 ; http://n2t.net/addgene:77537 ; RRID:Addgene_77537)
