[The description below was written by a language model from this plasmid's Addgene catalogue record and pLannotate feature annotations shown in this document.]
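Description:
DYRK2 gRNA (BRDN0001149160) is a third-generation lentiviral guide RNA plasmid built on the lentiGuide-Puro backbone. It expresses a single sgRNA against human DYRK2, a dual-specificity tyrosine-phosphorylation-regulated kinase. It is propagated in E. coli as a high-copy plasmid through a ColE1/pUC-type origin with ampicillin selection (AmpR). The backbone also carries an f1 origin, an SV40 origin with an SV40 polyadenylation signal, and lac and T7/T3 promoter remnants left over from the cloning vector.

The transfer cassette begins with an RSV promoter fused to a truncated HIV-1 5' LTR, which makes genomic RNA production in packaging cells independent of Tat. This is followed by the Ψ packaging signal with a partial gag sequence and the Rev response element for Rev-dependent nuclear export. A human U6 RNA polymerase III promoter then drives the DYRK2-targeting spacer joined to the Streptococcus pyogenes Cas9 gRNA scaffold. A cPPT/CTS element comes next, followed by an EF-1α core promoter with its intron A driving puromycin N-acetyltransferase, which allows transduced mammalian cells to be selected with puromycin. A WPRE enhances transcript expression, and the self-inactivating ΔU3 3' LTR disables LTR promoter activity after integration.

The plasmid does not encode Cas9, so it must be used with a separate Cas9 vector or in cells that already express Cas9. The guide was designed against two DYRK2 reference transcripts and belongs to a human kinome gRNA collection generated with optimized sgRNA design rules. Its expected use is CRISPR knockout of DYRK2 in human cells.
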