Features (pLannotate 1.2.2; 29 found; start..end, strand, type, name):
     14..80      +  CDS            small t antigen (fragment): SV40 (simian virus 40) small t antigen
    106..317     +  promoter       EF-1α core promoter: core promoter for human elongation factor EF-1α
    318..1256    +  intron         EF-1α intron A: intron upstream of the start codon of human EF-1α
   1278..1877    +  CDS            PuroR (fragment): puromycin N-acetyltransferase; pac from Streptomyces; confers resistance to puromycin
   1893..2481    +  misc_feature   WPRE: woodchuck hepatitis virus posttranscriptional regulatory element
   2532..2551    +  misc_feature   cPPT/CTS (fragment): central polypurine tract and central termination sequence of HIV-1
   2553..2786    +  LTR            3' LTR (ΔU3): self-inactivating 3' long terminal repeat (LTR) from HIV-1
   2864..2985    +  polyA_signal   SV40 poly(A) signal: SV40 polyadenylation signal
   3025..3160    +  rep_origin     SV40 ori: SV40 origin of replication
   3181..3199    -  promoter       T7 promoter: promoter for bacteriophage T7 RNA polymerase
   3207..3362    +  CDS            lacZα (fragment): LacZα fragment of β-galactosidase; lacZ fragment
   3367..3795    +  rep_origin     f1 ori (sequence partly withheld): f1 bacteriophage origin of replication; arrow indicates direction of (+) strand synthesis
   3848..3952    +  promoter       AmpR promoter: bla
   3953..4813    +  CDS            AmpR: β-lactamase; bla; confers resistance to ampicillin, carbenicillin, and related antibiotics
   4984..5572    +  rep_origin     ori: high-copy-number ColE1/pMB1/pBR322/pUC origin of replication
   5755..5847    +  CDS            lacI (fragment): lac repressor; lacI; The lac repressor binds to the lac operator to inhibit transcription in E. coli. This inhibition can be relieved by adding lactose or isopropyl-β-D-thiogalactopyranoside (IPTG).
   5860..5881    +  protein_bind   CAP binding site: CAP binding activates transcription in the presence of cAMP. E. coli catabolite activator protein
   5896..5926    +  promoter       lac promoter: promoter for the E. coli lac operon
   5934..5950    +  protein_bind   lac operator: The lac repressor binds to the lac operator to inhibit transcription in E. coli. This inhibition can be relieved by adding lactose or isopropyl-β-D-thiogalactopyranoside (IPTG). lac repressor encoded by lacI
   5995..6013    +  promoter       T3 promoter: promoter for bacteriophage T3 RNA polymerase
   6041..6267    +  promoter       RSV promoter: Rous sarcoma virus enhancer/promoter
   6268..6448    +  LTR            5' LTR (truncated): truncated 5' long terminal repeat (LTR) from HIV-1
   6495..6620    +  misc_feature   HIV-1 Ψ: packaging signal of human immunodeficiency virus type 1
   6604..6967    +  CDS            HIV-1 gag (fragment): gag protein from human immunodeficiency virus 1; gag
   7113..7346    +  misc_feature   RRE: The Rev response element (RRE) of HIV-1 allows for Rev-dependent mRNA export from the nucleus to the cytoplasm.
   7723..7749    +  CDS            Rev (fragment): human immunodeficiency virus 1 (HIV-1) Rev protein; rev; enhances nuclear export of unspliced and incompletely spliced viral mRNAs
   7753..7993    +  promoter       U6 promoter: RNA polymerase III promoter for human U6 snRNA
   8023..8098    +  misc_RNA       gRNA scaffold: guide RNA scaffold for the Streptococcus pyogenes CRISPR/Cas9 system
   8154..8271    +  misc_feature   cPPT/CTS: central polypurine tract and central termination sequence of HIV-1
>Addgene plasmid #77537 | DYRK2 gRNA (BRDN0001149160) | addgene full sequence | sequence record 187952 | Addgene Assembled Sequence
CCCGGGTGCAAAGATGGATAAAGTTTTAAACAGAGAGGAATCTTTGCAGCTAATGGACCTTCTAGGTCTT
GAAAGGAGTGGGAATTGGCTCCGGTGCCCGTCAGTGGGCAGAGCGCACATCGCCCACAGTCCCCGAGAAG
TTGGGGGGAGGGGTCGGCAATTGATCCGGTGCCTAGAGAAGGTGGCGCGGGGTAAACTGGGAAAGTGATG
TCGTGTACTGGCTCCGCCTTTTTCCCGAGGGTGGGGGAGAACCGTATATAAGTGCAGTAGTCGCCGTGAA
CGTTCTTTTTCGCAACGGGTTTGCCGCCAGAACACAGGTAAGTGCCGTGTGTGGTTCCCGCGGGCCTGGC
CTCTTTACGGGTTATGGCCCTTGCGTGCCTTGAATTACTTCCACCTGGCTGCAGTACGTGATTCTTGATC
CCGAGCTTCGGGTTGGAAGTGGGTGGGAGAGTTCGAGGCCTTGCGCTTAAGGAGCCCCTTCGCCTCGTGC
TTGAGTTGAGGCCTGGCCTGGGCGCTGGGGCCGCCGCGTGCGAATCTGGTGGCACCTTCGCGCCTGTCTC
GCTGCTTTCGATAAGTCTCTAGCCATTTAAAATTTTTGATGACCTGCTGCGACGCTTTTTTTCTGGCAAG
ATAGTCTTGTAAATGCGGGCCAAGATCTGCACACTGGTATTTCGGTTTTTGGGGCCGCGGGCGGCGACGG
GGCCCGTGCGTCCCAGCGCACATGTTCGGCGAGGCGGGGCCTGCGAGCGCGGCCACCGAGAATCGGACGG
GGGTAGTCTCAAGCTGGCCGGCCTGCTCTGGTGCCTGGCCTCGCGCCGCCGTGTATCGCCCCGCCCTGGG
CGGCAAGGCTGGCCCGGTCGGCACCAGTTGCGTGAGCGGAAAGATGGCCGCTTCCCGGCCCTGCTGCAGG
GAGCTCAAAATGGAGGACGCGGCGCTCGGGAGAGCGGGCGGGTGAGTCACCCACACAAAGGAAAAGGGCC
TTTCCGTCCTCAGCCGTCGCTTCATGTGACTCCACGGAGTACCGGGCGCCGTCCAGGCACCTCGATTAGT
TCTCGAGCTTTTGGAGTACGTCGTCTTTAGGTTGGGGGGAGGGGTTTTATGCGATGGAGTTTCCCCACAC
TGAGTGGGTGGAGACTGAAGTTAGGCCAGCTTGGCACTTGATGTAATTCTCCTTGGAATTTGCCCTTTTT
GAGTTTGGATCTTGGTTCATTCTCAAGCCTCAGACAGTGGTTCAAAGTTTTTTTCTTCCATTTCAGGTGT
CGTGACGTACGGCCACCATGACCGAGTACAAGCCCACGGTGCGCCTCGCCACCCGCGACGACGTCCCCAG
GGCCGTACGCACCCTCGCCGCCGCGTTCGCCGACTACCCCGCCACGCGCCACACCGTCGATCCGGACCGC
CACATCGAGCGGGTCACCGAGCTGCAAGAACTCTTCCTCACGCGCGTCGGGCTCGACATCGGCAAGGTGT
GGGTCGCGGACGACGGCGCCGCCGTGGCGGTCTGGACCACGCCGGAGAGCGTCGAAGCGGGGGCGGTGTT
CGCCGAGATCGGCCCGCGCATGGCCGAGTTGAGCGGTTCCCGGCTGGCCGCGCAGCAACAGATGGAAGGC
CTCCTGGCGCCGCACCGGCCCAAGGAGCCCGCGTGGTTCCTGGCCACCGTCGGAGTCTCGCCCGACCACC
AGGGCAAGGGTCTGGGCAGCGCCGTCGTGCTCCCCGGAGTGGAGGCGGCCGAGCGCGCCGGGGTGCCCGC
CTTCCTGGAGACCTCCGCGCCCCGCAACCTCCCCTTCTACGAGCGGCTCGGCTTCACCGTCACCGCCGAC
GTCGAGGTGCCCGAAGGACCGCGCACCTGGTGCATGACCCGCAAGCCCGGTGCCTGAACGCGTTAAGTCG
ACAATCAACCTCTGGATTACAAAATTTGTGAAAGATTGACTGGTATTCTTAACTATGTTGCTCCTTTTAC
GCTATGTGGATACGCTGCTTTAATGCCTTTGTATCATGCTATTGCTTCCCGTATGGCTTTCATTTTCTCC
TCCTTGTATAAATCCTGGTTGCTGTCTCTTTATGAGGAGTTGTGGCCCGTTGTCAGGCAACGTGGCGTGG
TGTGCACTGTGTTTGCTGACGCAACCCCCACTGGTTGGGGCATTGCCACCACCTGTCAGCTCCTTTCCGG
GACTTTCGCTTTCCCCCTCCCTATTGCCACGGCGGAACTCATCGCCGCCTGCCTTGCCCGCTGCTGGACA
GGGGCTCGGCTGTTGGGCACTGACAATTCCGTGGTGTTGTCGGGGAAATCATCGTCCTTTCCTTGGCTGC
TCGCCTGTGTTGCCACCTGGATTCTGCGCGGGACGTCCTTCTGCTACGTCCCTTCGGCCCTCAATCCAGC
GGACCTTCCTTCCCGCGGCCTGCTGCCGGCTCTGCGGCCTCTTCCGCGTCTTCGCCTTCGCCCTCAGACG
AGTCGGATCTCCCTTTGGGCCGCCTCCCCGCGTCGACTTTAAGACCAATGACTTACAAGGCAGCTGTAGA
TCTTAGCCACTTTTTAAAAGAAAAGGGGGGACTGGAAGGGCTAATTCACTCCCAACGAAGACAAGATCTG
CTTTTTGCTTGTACTGGGTCTCTCTGGTTAGACCAGATCTGAGCCTGGGAGCTCTCTGGCTAACTAGGGA
ACCCACTGCTTAAGCCTCAATAAAGCTTGCCTTGAGTGCTTCAAGTAGTGTGTGCCCGTCTGTTGTGTGA
CTCTGGTAACTAGAGATCCCTCAGACCCTTTTAGTCAGTGTGGAAAATCTCTAGCAGTACGTATAGTAGT
TCATGTCATCTTATTATTCAGTATTTATAACTTGCAAAGAAATGAATATCAGAGAGTGAGAGGAACTTGT
TTATTGCAGCTTATAATGGTTACAAATAAAGCAATAGCATCACAAATTTCACAAATAAAGCATTTTTTTC
ACTGCATTCTAGTTGTGGTTTGTCCAAACTCATCAATGTATCTTATCATGTCTGGCTCTAGCTATCCCGC
CCCTAACTCCGCCCATCCCGCCCCTAACTCCGCCCAGTTCCGCCCATTCTCCGCCCCATGGCTGACTAAT
TTTTTTTATTTATGCAGAGGCCGAGGCCGCCTCGGCCTCTGAGCTATTCCAGAAGTAGTGAGGAGGCTTT
TTTGGAGGCCTAGGGACGTACCCAATTCGCCCTATAGTGAGTCGTATTACGCGCGCTCACTGGCCGTCGT
TTTACAACGTCGTGACTGGGAAAACCCTGGCGTTACCCAACTTAATCGCCTTGCAGCACATCCCCCTTTC
GCCAGCTGGCGTAATAGCGAAGAGGCCCGCACCGATCGCCCTTCCCAACAGTTGCGCAGCCTGAATGGCG
AATGGG
[124 nt withheld, positions 3367-3490]
C
[91 nt withheld, positions 3492-3582]
A
[49 nt withheld, positions 3584-3632]
CCTTTGACGTTGGAGTCCACGTTCTTT
[37 nt withheld, positions 3660-3696]
ACCCTATCTCGGTCTATTCTTTTGATTTATAAGGGATTTTGCCGATTTCGGCCTATTGGTTAAAAAATGA
GCTGATTTAACAAAAATTTAACGCGAATTTTAACAAAATATTAACGCTTACAATTTAGGTGGCACTTTTC
GGGGAAATGTGCGCGGAACCCCTATTTGTTTATTTTTCTAAATACATTCAAATATGTATCCGCTCATGAG
ACAATAACCCTGATAAATGCTTCAATAATATTGAAAAAGGAAGAGTATGAGTATTCAACATTTCCGTGTC
GCCCTTATTCCCTTTTTTGCGGCATTTTGCCTTCCTGTTTTTGCTCACCCAGAAACGCTGGTGAAAGTAA
AAGATGCTGAAGATCAGTTGGGTGCACGAGTGGGTTACATCGAACTGGATCTCAACAGCGGTAAGATCCT
TGAGAGTTTTCGCCCCGAAGAACGTTTTCCAATGATGAGCACTTTTAAAGTTCTGCTATGTGGCGCGGTA
TTATCCCGTATTGACGCCGGGCAAGAGCAACTCGGTCGCCGCATACACTATTCTCAGAATGACTTGGTTG
AGTACTCACCAGTCACAGAAAAGCATCTTACGGATGGCATGACAGTAAGAGAATTATGCAGTGCTGCCAT
AACCATGAGTGATAACACTGCGGCCAACTTACTTCTGACAACGATCGGAGGACCGAAGGAGCTAACCGCT
TTTTTGCACAACATGGGGGATCATGTAACTCGCCTTGATCGTTGGGAACCGGAGCTGAATGAAGCCATAC
CAAACGACGAGCGTGACACCACGATGCCTGTAGCAATGGCAACAACGTTGCGCAAACTATTAACTGGCGA
ACTACTTACTCTAGCTTCCCGGCAACAATTAATAGACTGGATGGAGGCGGATAAAGTTGCAGGACCACTT
CTGCGCTCGGCCCTTCCGGCTGGCTGGTTTATTGCTGATAAATCTGGAGCCGGTGAGCGTGGGTCTCGCG
GTATCATTGCAGCACTGGGGCCAGATGGTAAGCCCTCCCGTATCGTAGTTATCTACACGACGGGGAGTCA
GGCAACTATGGATGAACGAAATAGACAGATCGCTGAGATAGGTGCCTCACTGATTAAGCATTGGTAACTG
TCAGACCAAGTTTACTCATATATACTTTAGATTGATTTAAAACTTCATTTTTAATTTAAAAGGATCTAGG
TGAAGATCCTTTTTGATAATCTCATGACCAAAATCCCTTAACGTGAGTTTTCGTTCCACTGAGCGTCAGA
CCCCGTAGAAAAGATCAAAGGATCTTCTTGAGATCCTTTTTTTCTGCGCGTAATCTGCTGCTTGCAAACA
AAAAAACCACCGCTACCAGCGGTGGTTTGTTTGCCGGATCAAGAGCTACCAACTCTTTTTCCGAAGGTAA
CTGGCTTCAGCAGAGCGCAGATACCAAATACTGTTCTTCTAGTGTAGCCGTAGTTAGGCCACCACTTCAA
GAACTCTGTAGCACCGCCTACATACCTCGCTCTGCTAATCCTGTTACCAGTGGCTGCTGCCAGTGGCGAT
AAGTCGTGTCTTACCGGGTTGGACTCAAGACGATAGTTACCGGATAAGGCGCAGCGGTCGGGCTGAACGG
GGGGTTCGTGCACACAGCCCAGCTTGGAGCGAACGACCTACACCGAACTGAGATACCTACAGCGTGAGCT
ATGAGAAAGCGCCACGCTTCCCGAAGGGAGAAAGGCGGACAGGTATCCGGTAAGCGGCAGGGTCGGAACA
GGAGAGCGCACGAGGGAGCTTCCAGGGGGAAACGCCTGGTATCTTTATAGTCCTGTCGGGTTTCGCCACC
TCTGACTTGAGCGTCGATTTTTGTGATGCTCGTCAGGGGGGCGGAGCCTATGGAAAAACGCCAGCAACGC
GGCCTTTTTACGGTTCCTGGCCTTTTGCTGGCCTTTTGCTCACATGTTCTTTCCTGCGTTATCCCCTGAT
TCTGTGGATAACCGTATTACCGCCTTTGAGTGAGCTGATACCGCTCGCCGCAGCCGAACGACCGAGCGCA
GCGAGTCAGTGAGCGAGGAAGCGGAAGAGCGCCCAATACGCAAACCGCCTCTCCCCGCGCGTTGGCCGAT
TCATTAATGCAGCTGGCACGACAGGTTTCCCGACTGGAAAGCGGGCAGTGAGCGCAACGCAATTAATGTG
AGTTAGCTCACTCATTAGGCACCCCAGGCTTTACACTTTATGCTTCCGGCTCGTATGTTGTGTGGAATTG
TGAGCGGATAACAATTTCACACAGGAAACAGCTATGACCATGATTACGCCAAGCGCGCAATTAACCCTCA
CTAAAGGGAACAAAAGCTGGAGCTGCAAGCTTAATGTAGTCTTATGCAATACTCTTGTAGTCTTGCAACA
TGGTAACGATGAGTTAGCAACATGCCTTACAAGGAGAGAAAAAGCACCGTGCATGCCGATTGGTGGAAGT
AAGGTGGTACGATCGTGCCTTATTAGGAAGGCAACAGACGGGTCTGACATGGATTGGACGAACCACTGAA
TTGCCGCATTGCAGAGATATTGTATTTAAGTGCCTAGCTCGATACATAAACGGGTCTCTCTGGTTAGACC
AGATCTGAGCCTGGGAGCTCTCTGGCTAACTAGGGAACCCACTGCTTAAGCCTCAATAAAGCTTGCCTTG
AGTGCTTCAAGTAGTGTGTGCCCGTCTGTTGTGTGACTCTGGTAACTAGAGATCCCTCAGACCCTTTTAG
TCAGTGTGGAAAATCTCTAGCAGTGGCGCCCGAACAGGGACTTGAAAGCGAAAGGGAAACCAGAGGAGCT
CTCTCGACGCAGGACTCGGCTTGCTGAAGCGCGCACGGCAAGAGGCGAGGGGCGGCGACTGGTGAGTACG
CCAAAAATTTTGACTAGCGGAGGCTAGAAGGAGAGAGATGGGTGCGAGAGCGTCAGTATTAAGCGGGGGA
GAATTAGATCGCGATGGGAAAAAATTCGGTTAAGGCCAGGGGGAAAGAAAAAATATAAATTAAAACATAT
AGTATGGGCAAGCAGGGAGCTAGAACGATTCGCAGTTAATCCTGGCCTGTTAGAAACATCAGAAGGCTGT
AGACAAATACTGGGACAGCTACAACCATCCCTTCAGACAGGATCAGAAGAACTTAGATCATTATATAATA
CAGTAGCAACCCTCTATTGTGTGCATCAAAGGATAGAGATAAAAGACACCAAGGAAGCTTTAGACAAGAT
AGAGGAAGAGCAAAACAAAAGTAAGACCACCGCACAGCAAGCGGCCGCTGATCTTCAGACCTGGAGGAGG
AGATATGAGGGACAATTGGAGAAGTGAATTATATAAATATAAAGTAGTAAAAATTGAACCATTAGGAGTA
GCACCCACCAAGGCAAAGAGAAGAGTGGTGCAGAGAGAAAAAAGAGCAGTGGGAATAGGAGCTTTGTTCC
TTGGGTTCTTGGGAGCAGCAGGAAGCACTATGGGCGCAGCGTCAATGACGCTGACGGTACAGGCCAGACA
ATTATTGTCTGGTATAGTGCAGCAGCAGAACAATTTGCTGAGGGCTATTGAGGCGCAACAGCATCTGTTG
CAACTCACAGTCTGGGGCATCAAGCAGCTCCAGGCAAGAATCCTGGCTGTGGAAAGATACCTAAAGGATC
AACAGCTCCTGGGGATTTGGGGTTGCTCTGGAAAACTCATTTGCACCACTGCTGTGCCTTGGAATGCTAG
TTGGAGTAATAAATCTCTGGAACAGATTTGGAATCACACGACCTGGATGGAGTGGGACAGAGAAATTAAC
AATTACACAAGCTTAATACACTCCTTAATTGAAGAATCGCAAAACCAGCAAGAAAAGAATGAACAAGAAT
TATTGGAATTAGATAAATGGGCAAGTTTGTGGAATTGGTTTAACATAACAAATTGGCTGTGGTATATAAA
ATTATTCATAATGATAGTAGGAGGCTTGGTAGGTTTAAGAATAGTTTTTGCTGTACTTTCTATAGTGAAT
AGAGTTAGGCAGGGATATTCACCATTATCGTTTCAGACCCACCTCCCAACCCCGAGGGGACCCAGAGAGG
GCCTATTTCCCATGATTCCTTCATATTTGCATATACGATACAAGGCTGTTAGAGAGATAATTAGAATTAA
TTTGACTGTAAACACAAAGATATTAGTACAAAATACGTGACGTAGAAAGTAATAATTTCTTGGGTAGTTT
GCAGTTTTAAAATTATGTTTTAAAATGGACTATCATATGCTTACCGTAACTTGAAAGTATTTCGATTTCT
TGGCTTTATATATCTTGTGGAAAGGACGAAACACCGACAGCATTCATAGACGGCAGGTTTTAGAGCTAGA
AATAGCAAGTTAAAATAAGGCTAGTCCGTTATCAACTTGAAAAAGTGGCACCGAGTCGGTGCTTTTTTAA
GCTTGGCGTAACTAGATCTTGAGACAAATGGCAGTATTCATCCACAATTTTAAAAGAAAAGGGGGGATTG
GGGGGTACAGTGCAGGGGAAAGAATAGTAGACATAATAGCAACAGACATACAAACTAAAGAATTACAAAA
ACAAATTACAAAAATTCAAAATTTTCGGGTTTATTACAGGGACAGCAGAGATCCACTTTGGCGCCGGCTC
GAGGGGG
