>Addgene plasmid #77537 | DYRK2 gRNA (BRDN0001149160) | depositor partial sequence | sequence record 144997 | Target Sequence
ACAGCATTCATAGACGGCAG
