>Addgene plasmid #77537 | DYRK2 gRNA (BRDN0001149160) | addgene partial sequence | sequence record 187951 | hU6-F
TAGAAAGTAATAATTTCTTGGGTAGTTTGCAGTTTTAAAATTATGTTTTAAAATGGACTATCATATGCTT
ACCGTAACTTGAAAGTATTTCGATTTCTTGGCTTTATATATCTTGTGGAAAGGACGAAACACCGACAGCA
TTCATAGACGGCAGGTTTTAGAGCTAGAAATAGCAAGTTAAAATAAGGCTAGTCCGTTATCAACTTGAAA
AAGTGGCACCGAGTCGGTGCTTTTTTAAGCTTGGCGTAACTAGATCTTGAGACAAATGGCAGTATTCATC
CACAATTTTAAAAGAAAAGGGGGGATTGGGGGGTACAGTGCAGGGGAAAGAATAGTAGACATAATAGCAA
CAGACATACAAACTAAAGAATTACAAAAACAAATTACAAAAATTCAAAATTTTCGGGTTTATTACAGGGA
CAGCAGAGATCCACTTTGGCGCCGGCTCGAGGGGGCCCGGGTGCAAAGATGGATAAAGTTTTAAACAGAG
AGGAATCTTTGCAGCTAATGGACCTTCTAGGTCTTGAAAGGAGTGGGAATTGGCTCCGGTGCCCGTCAGT
GGGCAGAGCG
